>Addgene plasmid #218259 | pAAV-synmiR-9-mRuby-Pro-EGFP-4×18 | addgene full sequence | sequence record 494310 | Addgene NGS Result
AGAGCAACTCGGTCGCCGCATACACTATTCTCAGAATGACTTGGTTGAGTACTCACCAGTCACAGAAAAG
CATCTTACGGATGGCATGACAGTAAGAGAATTATGCAGTGCTGCCATAACCATGAGTGATAACACTGCGG
CCAACTTACTTCTGACAACGATCGGAGGACCGAAGGAGCTAACCGCTTTTTTGCACAACATGGGGGATCA
TGTAACTCGCCTTGATCGTTGGGAACCGGAGCTGAATGAAGCCATACCAAACGACGAGCGTGACACCACG
ATGCCTGTAGCAATGGCAACAACGTTGCGCAAACTATTAACTGGCGAACTACTTACTCTAGCTTCCCGGC
AACAATTAATAGACTGGATGGAGGCGGATAAAGTTGCAGGACCACTTCTGCGCTCGGCCCTTCCGGCTGG
CTGGTTTATTGCTGATAAATCTGGAGCCGGTGAGCGTGGGTCTCGCGGTATCATTGCAGCACTGGGGCCA
GATGGTAAGCCCTCCCGTATCGTAGTTATCTACACGACGGGGAGTCAGGCAACTATGGATGAACGAAATA
GACAGATCGCTGAGATAGGTGCCTCACTGATTAAGCATTGGTAACTGTCAGACCAAGTTTACTCATATAT
ACTTTAGATTGATTTAAAACTTCATTTTTAATTTAAAAGGATCTAGGTGAAGATCCTTTTTGATAATCTC
ATGACCAAAATCCCTTAACGTGAGTTTTCGTTCCACTGAGCGTCAGACCCCGTAGAAAAGATCAAAGGAT
CTTCTTGAGATCCTTTTTTTCTGCGCGTAATCTGCTGCTTGCAAACAAAAAAACCACCGCTACCAGCGGT
GGTTTGTTTGCCGGATCAAGAGCTACCAACTCTTTTTCCGAAGGTAACTGGCTTCAGCAGAGCGCAGATA
CCAAATACTGTTCTTCTAGTGTAGCCGTAGTTAGGCCACCACTTCAAGAACTCTGTAGCACCGCCTACAT
ACCTCGCTCTGCTAATCCTGTTACCAGTGGCTGCTGCCAGTGGCGATAAGTCGTGTCTTACCGGGTTGGA
CTCAAGACGATAGTTACCGGATAAGGCGCAGCGGTCGGGCTGAACGGGGGGTTCGTGCACACAGCCCAGC
TTGGAGCGAACGACCTACACCGAACTGAGATACCTACAGCGTGAGCTATGAGAAAGCGCCACGCTTCCCG
AAGGGAGAAAGGCGGACAGGTATCCGGTAAGCGGCAGGGTCGGAACAGGAGAGCGCACGAGGGAGCTTCC
AGGGGGAAACGCCTGGTATCTTTATAGTCCTGTCGGGTTTCGCCACCTCTGACTTGAGCGTCGATTTTTG
TGATGCTCGTCAGGGGGGCGGAGCCTATGGAAAAACGCCAGCAACGCGGCCTTTTTACGGTTCCTGGCCT
TTTGCTGGCCTTTTGCTCACATGTCCTGCAGGCAGCTGCGCGCTCGCTCGCTCACTGAGGCCGCCCGGGC
GTCGGGCGACCTTTGGTCGCCCGGCCTCAGTGAGCGAGCGAGCGCGCAGAGAGGGAGTGGCCAACTCCAT
CACTAGGGGTTCCTGCGGCCGCACGCGTCACACAAAAAACCAACACACAGATCTAATGAAAATAAAGATC
TTTTATTATTTCTTCCACAAGCCTGCAGGAAAAAGAAAGAGGATGAATGGTCAGGAAAAGTGATTTAATT
TATACCATTTTAATTCAGCTTTGTAAAAATGTATCAAAGAGATAGCAAGGTATTCAGTTTTAGTAAACAA
GATAATTGCTCGAATTCTAGCCCCTTGAAGTCCGAGGCAGTAGGCATCAACACCTTTCTTAAAACTTATA
CATCTGTGGCTTCACTATAAGTTTTAAGAAAGGTGTTGGCGCTCACTGTCAACAGCAATATACCTTCTCG
AGCCTTCTGTTGGGTTAAGAAGTCGAAGTAATCCCAGCAAGTGTTTCCAAGATGTGCAGGCAACGATTCT
GTAAAGTACTGAAGCCTCATTCAAACTTACCTGCTACTTATATAGCTCGTCCATGCCACCACCAAGGTTG
CTGTATTTGGCAACTGCCACTTCTCTTTGCACTACGTAGGTTTCATTGTCACTCTCCTCGATCCTTTCCA
GGCGGTGATCAACGGCATGGACACCGGGCATCTTGATGTTCCCGACGGTCTTTTTTGACCTGTAAGTTGT
CACGAAGTTGCAGTGCAGATGGCCACCACCATCAACTTTCAGTGCGATGTCAGTGTATCCTCTCAGACCA
CCATCTGCTGGATACATCATCTCTGTATTAGGCTCCCAACCCTTGGTCTTCTTCTGCATCACGGGACCAT
TGGAGGGAAAGTTTACCCCTCTGACCTTGACGTTGTAGACGAGCTCGCCATCCTCAAGGCTGGTGTCCTG
CGTGACGGTGACGACTCCACCATCTTCGTATCTCGTAACTCTTTCCCAAGTAAAACCCTCAGGAAAGGAC
TGTTTAAAGAAATCAGGGATGTCGGCCGGGTACTTGATAAAGGTACGGCTGCCATACATGAACGACGTGG
CAAGAATGTCAAAGGCAAATGGCAGGGGTCCTCCCTCGATGACTTTGATCCTCATGGTTTGCACTCCCTC
GTACGGTCTGCCTTCTCCTTCACCTGTGCATTTGAATTGGTGGCCGTTGACCGAACCTTCCATGACCACC
TTCATACGCATATTTTCCTTGATCAGCTCTTCGCCCTTAGACACCATGGTGGCGTCGACTCACGACACCT
GTGTTCTGGCGGCAAACCCGTTGCGAAAAAGAACGTTCACGGCGACTACTGCACTTATATACGGTTCTCC
CCCACCCTCGGGAAAAAGGCGGAGCCAGTACACGACATCACTTTCCCAGTTTACCCCGCGCCACCTTCTC
TAGGCACCGGTTCAATTGCCGACCCCTCCCCCCAACTTCTCGGGGACTGTGGGCGATGTGCGCTCTGCCC
ACTGACGGGCACCGGAGCCCTATGACTTGCATAGCTGCGTATGGCGTTACATAACTTACGGTAAATGGCC
CGCCTGGCTGACCGCCCAACGACCCCCGCCCATTGACGTCAATAATGACGTATGTTCCCATAGTAACGCC
AATAGGGACTTTCCATTGACGTCAATGGGTGGAGTATTTACGGTAAACTGCCCACTTGGCAGTACATCAA
GTGTATCATATGCCAAGTACGCCCCCTATTGACGTCAATGACGGTAAATGGCCCGCCTGGCATTATGCCC
AGTACATGACCTTATGGGACTTTCCTACTTGGCAGTACATCTACGTATTAGTCATCGCTATTACCATGAA
TTGAGGGCGTCACCGCTAAGGCTCCGCCCCAGCCTGGGCTCCACAACCAATGAAGGGTAATCTCGACAAA
GAGCAAGGGGTGGGGCGCGGGCGCGCAGGTGCAGCAGCACACAGGCTGGTCGGGAGGGCGGGGCGCGACG
TCTGCCGTGCGGGGTCCCGGCATCGGTTGCGCGCGCGCTCCCTCCTCTCGGAGAGAGGGCTGTGGTAAAA
CCCGTCCGGAAACCACTTAAGCTTCGCCACCATGGTGAGCAAGGGCGAGGAGCTGTTCACCGGGGTGGTG
CCCATCCTGGTCGAGCTGGACGGCGACGTAAACGGCCACAAGTTCAGCGTGTCCGGCGAGGGCGAGGGCG
ATGCCACCTACGGCAAGCTGACCCTGAAGTTCATCTGCACCACCGGCAAGCTGCCCGTGCCCTGGCCCAC
CCTCGTGACCACCCTGACCTACGGCGTGCAGTGCTTCAGCCGCTACCCCGACCACATGAAGCAGCACGAC
TTCTTCAAGTCCGCCATGCCCGAAGGCTACGTCCAGGAGCGCACCATCTTCTTCAAGGACGACGGCAACT
ACAAGACCCGCGCCGAGGTGAAGTTCGAGGGCGACACCCTGGTGAACCGCATCGAGCTGAAGGGCATCGA
CTTCAAGGAGGACGGCAACATCCTGGGGCACAAGCTGGAGTACAACTACAACAGCCACAACGTCTATATC
ATGGCCGACAAGCAGAAGAACGGCATCAAGGTGAACTTCAAGATCCGCCACAACATCGAGGACGGCAGCG
TGCAGCTCGCCGACCACTACCAGCAGAACACCCCCATCGGCGACGGCCCCGTGCTGCTGCCCGACAACCA
CTACCTGAGCACCCAGTCCGCCCTGAGCAAAGACCCCAACGAGAAGCGCGATCACATGGTCCTGCTGGAG
TTCGTGACCGCCGCCGGGATCACTCTCGGCATGGACGAGCTGTACAAGTAGTTCTTTGATCCCACCTTTC
TTAAAACTTATACAACAATTTCCCACCTTTCTTAAAACTTATAATCACTTGTCCCACCTTTCTTAAAACT
TATACAACTGGATCCCACCTTTCTTAAAACTTATAACTAGTGAACGGGCCCATCGATGCTAGCAACTTGT
TTATTGCAGCTTATAATGGTTACAAATAAAGCAATAGCATCACAAATTTCACAAATAAAGCATTTTTTTC
ACTGCATTCTAGTTGTGGTTTGTCCAAACTCATCAATGTATCTTATCATGTCTGCGGACCGAGCGGCCGC
AGGAACCCCTAGTGATGGAGTTGGCCACTCCCTCTCTGCGCGCTCGCTCGCTCACTGAGGCCGGGCGACC
AAAGGTCGCCCGACGCCCGGGCTTTGCCCGGGCGGCCTCAGTGAGCGAGCGAGCGCGCAGCTGCCTGCAG
GGGCGCCTGATGCGGTATTTTCTCCTTACGCATCTGTGCGGTATTTCACACCGCATA
[95 nt withheld, positions 4748-4842]
T
[46 nt withheld, positions 4844-4889]
C
[141 nt withheld, positions 4891-5031]
CCTTTGACGTTGGAGTCCACGTTCTTT
[37 nt withheld, positions 5059-5095]
ACTCTATCTCGGGCTATTCTTTTGATTTATAAGGGATTTTGCCGATTTCGGTCTATTGGTTAAAAAATGA
GCTGATTTAACAAAAATTTAACGCGAATTTTAACAAAATATTAACGTTTACAATTTTATGGTGCACTCTC
AGTACAATCTGCTCTGATGCCGCATAGTTAAGCCAGCCCCGACACCCGCCAACACCCGCTGACGCGCCCT
GACGGGCTTGTCTGCTCCCGGCATCCGCTTACAGACAAGCTGTGACCGTCTCCGGGAGCTGCATGTGTCA
GAGGTTTTCACCGTCATCACCGAAACGCGCGAGACGAAAGGGCCTCGTGATACGCCTATTTTTATAGGTT
AATGTCATGATAATAATGGTTTCTTAGACGTCAGGTGGCACTTTTCGGGGAAATGTGCGCGGAACCCCTA
TTTGTTTATTTTTCTAAATACATTCAAATATGTATCCGCTCATGAGACAATAACCCTGATAAATGCTTCA
ATAATATTGAAAAAGGAAGAGTATGAGTATTCAACATTTCCGTGTCGCCCTTATTCCCTTTTTTGCGGCA
TTTTGCCTTCCTGTTTTTGCTCACCCAGAAACGCTGGTGAAAGTAAAAGATGCTGAAGATCAGTTGGGTG
CACGAGTGGGTTACATCGAACTGGATCTCAACAGCGGTAAGATCCTTGAGAGTTTTCGCCCCGAAGAACG
TTTTCCAATGATGAGCACTTTTAAAGTTCTGCTATGTGGCGCGGTATTATCCCTTATTGACGCCGGGCA
Features (pLannotate 1.2.2; 18 found; start..end, strand, type, name):
    775..1363    +  rep_origin     ori: high-copy-number ColE1/pMB1/pBR322/pUC origin of replication
   1436..1463    +  repeat_region  AAV2 ITR (fragment): inverted terminal repeat of adeno-associated virus serotype 2 inverted
   1492..1519    +  repeat_region  AAV2 ITR (fragment): inverted terminal repeat of adeno-associated virus serotype 2 inverted
   1569..1617    -  polyA_signal   poly(A) signal: synthetic polyadenylation signal
   1667..1793    -  ncRNA          3' miR-30a: sequence downstream of the 71-nt precursor of the human miR-30a microRNA (Zeng et al., 2002) miRNA
   1997..2707    -  CDS            mRuby3: mRuby3 is a basic (constitutively fluorescent) red fluorescent protein published in 2016, derived from Entacmaea quadricolor. It has low acid sensitivity.
   2729..2940    -  promoter       EF-1α core promoter: core promoter for human elongation factor EF-1α
   2985..3288    +  enhancer       CMV enhancer: human cytomegalovirus immediate early enhancer
   3289..3464    +  promoter       Mecp2 promoter (fragment): promoter for selective expression in neurons (Adachi et al., 2005; Gray et al., 2011)
   3532..4248    +  CDS            EGFP: EGFP is a basic (constitutively fluorescent) green fluorescent protein published in 1996, derived from Aequorea victoria. It is reported to be a rapidly-maturing weak dimer with moderate acid sensitivity.
   4404..4525    +  polyA_signal   SV40 poly(A) signal: SV40 polyadenylation signal
   4551..4691    +  repeat_region  AAV2 ITR: inverted terminal repeat of adeno-associated virus serotype 2 inverted
   4696..4747    -  misc_feature   bom (fragment): basis of mobility region from pBR322
   4766..5221    +  rep_origin     f1 ori (sequence partly withheld): f1 bacteriophage origin of replication; arrow indicates direction of (+) strand synthesis
   5222..5271    -  misc_feature   bom (fragment): basis of mobility region from pBR322
   5373..5408    -  CDS            rop (fragment): Rop protein, which maintains plasmids at low copy number; rop
   5503..5607    +  promoter       AmpR promoter: bla
   5608..604     +  CDS            AmpR (across the origin): β-lactamase; bla; confers resistance to ampicillin, carbenicillin, and related antibiotics
