[The description below was written by a language model from this plasmid's Addgene catalogue record and pLannotate feature annotations shown in this document.]
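Description:
pAAV-synmiR-9-mRuby-Pro-EGFP-4×18 is a 5.9 kb AAV transfer plasmid for mammalian expression, built on a pAAV backbone and carrying a synthetic microRNA-based dosage compensation circuit. It is maintained in bacteria through a high-copy ColE1/pUC-type origin with ampicillin selection (AmpR under its own promoter), and also contains an f1 phage origin. The payload lies between AAV2 inverted terminal repeats, which allow the intervening DNA to be packaged into recombinant AAV. The right ITR is annotated in full, whereas the left one is detected only as short fragments. This may reflect the difficulty of sequencing and annotating these repeats or a truncated or modified ITR; the record does not say which.

Between the ITRs, two transcription units are arranged divergently. On the reverse strand, an EF-1α core promoter drives mRuby3, followed by a synthetic microRNA (synmiR-9) embedded in miR-30a-derived flanking sequence and a synthetic poly(A) signal. The red reporter and the microRNA therefore come from the same transcript. On the forward strand, a CMV enhancer fused to a fragment of the Mecp2 promoter drives EGFP, terminated by an SV40 poly(A) signal. According to the insert name, the EGFP 3′ region carries microRNA response elements for synmiR-9 ("MRE9_4×18", presumably four sites), although these are not annotated in the feature table.

Because microRNA and target are encoded on the same molecule, increasing gene copy number raises both EGFP mRNA and its repressor. This incoherent feedforward arrangement is intended to buffer EGFP output against variation in delivered dosage. Here EGFP serves as a readout of the regulated output and mRuby3 as an indicator of dosage.
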