Addgene plasmid #218259: pAAV-synmiR-9-mRuby-Pro-EGFP-4×18
Purpose: Expresses EGFP in mammalian cells regulated by a synthetic microRNA-based dosage compensation circuit
Depositing lab: Michael Elowitz. Depositing organization: California Institute of Technology.
Backbone
  Vector backbone: pAAV
  Backbone size w/o insert (bp): 3041
  Total vector size (bp): 5864
  Vector type: Mammalian Expression, AAV, Synthetic Biology
Growth in bacteria
  Bacterial resistance: Ampicillin, 100 μg/mL
  Growth temperature: 37°C
  Growth strain: NEB Stable
  Copy number: High Copy
Gene/Insert
  Gene/Insert name: synPolyA-synmiR9-mRuby-EF1a-CMVe_MeP-EGFP-MRE9_4×18
  Species: H. sapiens (human)
  Cloning method: Restriction Enzyme; 5′ cloning site MluI (not destroyed); 3′ cloning site PspOMI (not destroyed)
  Sequencing primers: 5′ pBR322ori-F; 3′ SV40pA-R
Terms and licenses: Academic/Nonprofit Terms; Industry Terms: Not Available to Industry
How to cite: pAAV-synmiR-9-mRuby-Pro-EGFP-4×18 was a gift from Michael Elowitz (Addgene plasmid # 218259 ; http://n2t.net/addgene:218259 ; RRID:Addgene_218259)
